>Addgene plasmid #212908 | pYSD022 | addgene full sequence | sequence record 421725 | Addgene NGS Result
TCGGTCTCATATGAGATTCCCATCTATCTTCACCGACGTTTTGTTCGCTGCTTCTTCTGCTTTGGCTACC
CCAGTTAACACCACCACCGAAGACGAAACCGCTCAAATCCCAGCTGAAGCTGTTATCGGATACTCTGACT
TGGAAGGTGACTTCGACGTTGCTGTCTTGCCATTCTCTAACTCTACCAACAACGGTTTGCTCTTCATTAA
CACCACCATCGCTTCTATCGCTGCTAAGGAAGAAGGTGTTTCCTTGGAAAAGAGAGAAGCTGATGCTTGA
GACCAGACCAATAAAAAACGCCCGGCGGCAACCGAGCGTTCTGAACAAATCCAGATGGAGTTCTGAGGTC
ATTACTGGATCTATCAACAGGAGTCCAAGCGAGCTCGATATCAAATTACGCCCCGCCCTGCCACTCATCG
CAGTACTGTTGTAATTCATTAAGCATTCTGCCGACATGGAAGCCATCACAAACGGCATGATGAACCTGAA
TCGCCAGCGGCATCAGCACCTTGTCGCCTTGCGTATAATATTTGCCCATGGTGAAAACGGGGGCGAAGAA
GTTGTCCATATTGGCCACGTTTAAATCAAAACTGGTGAAACTCACCCAGGGATTGGCTGAAACGAAAAAC
ATATTCTCAATAAACCCTTTAGGGAAATAGGCCAGGTTTTCACCGTAACACGCCACATCTTGCGAATATA
TGTGTAGAAACTGCCGGAAATCGTCGTGGTATTCACTCCAGAGCGATGAAAACGTTTCAGTTTGCTCATG
GAAAACGGTGTAACAAGGGTGAACACTATCCCATATCACCAGCTCACCGTCTTTCATTGCCATACGAAAT
TCCGGATGAGCATTCATCAGGCGGGCAAGAATGTGAATAAAGGCCGGATAAAACTTGTGCTTATTTTTCT
TTACGGTCTTTAAAAAGGCCGTAATATCCAGCTGAACGGTCTGGTTATAGGTACATTGAGCAACTGACTG
AAATGCCTCAAAATGTTCTTTACGATGCCATTGGGATATATCAACGGTGGTATATCCAGTGATTTTTTTC
TCCATTTTAGCTTCCTTAGCTCCTGAAAATCTCGATAACTCAAAAAATACGCCCGGTAGTGATCTTATTT
CATTATGGTGAAAGTTGGAACCTCTTACGTGCCCGATCAATCATGACCAAAATCCCTTAACGTGAGTTTT
CGTTCCACTGAGCGTCAGACCCCGTAGAAAAGATCAAAGGATCTTCTTGAGATCCTTTTTTTCTGCGCGT
AATCTGCTGCTTGCAAACAAAAAAACCACCGCTACCAGCGGTGGTTTGTTTGCCGGATCAAGAGCTACCA
ACTCTTTTTCCGAAGGTAACTGGCTTCAGCAGAGCGCAGATACCAAATACTGTTCTTCTAGTGTAGCCGT
AGTTAGGCCACCACTTCAAGAACTCTGTAGCACCGCCTACATACCTCGCTCTGCTAATCCTGTTACCAGT
GGCTGCTGCCAGTGGCGATAAGTCGTGTCTTACCGGGTTGGACTCAAGACGATAGTTACCGGATAAGGCG
CAGCGGTCGGGCTGAACGGGGGGTTCGTGCACACAGCCCAGCTTGGAGCGAACGACCTACACCGAACTGA
GATACCTACAGCGTGAGCTATGAGAAAGCGCCACGCTTCCCGAAGGGAGAAAGGCGGACAGGTATCCGGT
AAGCGGCAGGGTCGGAACAGGAGAGCGCACGAGGGAGCTTCCAGGGGGAAACGCCTGGTATCTTTATAGT
CCTGTCGGGTTTCGCCACCTCTGACTTGAGCGTCGATTTTTGTGATGCTCGTCAGGGGGGCGGAGCCTAT
GGAAAAACGCCAGCAACGCGGCCTTTTTACGGTTCCTGGCCTTTTGCTGGCCTTTTGCTCACATGTTCTT
TCCTGCGTTATCCCCTGATTCTGTGGATAACCGTAG
Features (pLannotate 1.2.2; 5 found; start..end, strand, type, name):
     11..277     +  CDS            MF(ALPHA)1 (fragment): MFAL1_YEAST - Also known as MF-ALPHA-1, MFAL1. Experimental evidence at protein level: Swiss-Prot protein existence level 1. The active factor is excreted into the culture medium by haploid cells of the alpha mating type and acts on cells of the opposite mating type (type A). It mediates the conjugation process between the two types by inhibiting the initiation of DNA synthesis in type a cells and synchronizing them with type alpha. From Saccharomyces cerevisiae (strain ATCC 204508 / S288c) (Baker's yeast).
    291..325     -  terminator     lambda t0 terminator: minimal transcription terminator from phage lambda (Scholtissek and Grosse, 1987)
    399..1055    -  CDS            cat: CAT_ECOLX - Experimental evidence at protein level: Swiss-Prot protein existence level 1. This enzyme is an effector of chloramphenicol resistance in bacteria. From Escherichia coli. This protein is used as a marker in many commonly used cloning vectors, such as pACYC184.
   1056..1153    -  promoter       cat promoter: promoter of the E. coli cat gene encoding chloramphenicol acetyltransferase
   1237..1825    +  rep_origin     ori: high-copy-number ColE1/pMB1/pBR322/pUC origin of replication
