[The description below was written by a language model from this plasmid's Addgene catalogue record and pLannotate feature annotations shown in this document.]
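Description:
pYSD022 is a small (about 1.9 kb) part-storage plasmid from the yeast secretion/display (YSD) expansion of the MoClo yeast toolkit (YTK). It is built on the pYTK001 part entry vector and is maintained in E. coli rather than being an expression construct in its own right, despite the "bacterial expression" vector-type label. Propagation relies on a high-copy ColE1/pUC-type origin, and selection is by chloramphenicol resistance from a cat gene driven by its native cat promoter. A minimal lambda t0 terminator lies between the resistance cassette and the insert. No yeast origin, yeast marker, promoter or terminator for the insert is annotated, which is consistent with its role as a source of a single modular part.

The payload is MFappOPT, an engineered version of the S. cerevisiae MFalpha1 (mating factor alpha 1, YPL187W) pre-pro signal peptide, annotated as a fragment of roughly 270 bp of the MF(ALPHA)1 coding sequence. The pre-pro leader directs a fused protein into the yeast secretory pathway. The record does not say which changes distinguish the optimised variant from the native leader. The part was inserted through BsmBI sites that were destroyed during cloning, the usual entry route for this toolkit. It is formatted as a Type 3a' part, meaning an N-terminal portion of the coding-sequence position in the YTK assembly scheme. In use, it would be combined by Golden Gate assembly with promoter, downstream coding, terminator and backbone parts. The resulting yeast transcription units are intended for testing and optimising heterologous protein secretion or surface display.
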