Addgene plasmid #212908: pYSD022
Purpose: Encodes an engineered S. cerevisiae MFalpha1 pre-pro- signal peptide (MFappOPT) as a Type 3a' part to be used in the yeast secretion/display (YSD) extension of the MoClo yeast toolkit (YTK)
Depositing lab: Paul Young. Depositing organization: University College Cork. Publication: A Yeast Modular Cloning (MoClo) Toolkit Expansion for Optimization of Heterologous Protein Secretion and Surface Display in Saccharomyces cerevisiae. O'Riordan NM, Juric V, O'Neill SK, Roche AP, Young PW. ACS Synth Biol. 2024 Mar 14. doi: 10.1021/acssynbio.3c00743. PubMed 38483353.
Backbone
  Vector backbone: pYTK001
  Vector type: Bacterial Expression
Growth in bacteria
  Bacterial resistance: Chloramphenicol, 25 μg/mL
  Growth temperature: 37°C
  Growth strain: DH5alpha
  Copy number: High Copy
Gene/Insert
  Gene/Insert name: MFalpha1
  Species: S. cerevisiae (budding yeast)
  Entrez Gene: MF(ALPHA)1 (a.k.a. YPL187W)
  Cloning method: Restriction Enzyme; 5′ cloning site BsmBI (destroyed during cloning); 3′ cloning site BsmBI (destroyed during cloning)
Terms and licenses: Academic/Nonprofit Terms; Industry Terms: Not Available to Industry
How to cite: pYSD022 was a gift from Paul Young (Addgene plasmid # 212908 ; http://n2t.net/addgene:212908 ; RRID:Addgene_212908)
